>Addgene plasmid #51360 | 3S8P | depositor partial sequence | sequence record 78261 | Insert sequence
CAGAGTCGCTATGTACCATCCTCTGGAATGTCCGCCAAGGAACTCTGTGAAAATGATGACCTAGCAACCA
GTTTGGTTCTTGATCCCTATTTAGGTTTTCAAACACACAAAATGAATACTAGCGCCTTTCCTTCGAGGAG
CTCAAGGCATTTTTCAAAATCTGACAGTTTTTCTCACAACAACCCTGTGAGATTTAGGCCTATTAAAGGA
AGGCAGGAAGAACTAAAGGAAGTAATTGAACGTTTTAAGAAAGATGAACACTTGGAGAAAGCCTTCAAAT
GTTTGACTTCAGGCGAATGGGCACGGCACTATTTTCTCAACAAGAATAAAATGCAGGAGAAATTATTCAA
AGAACATGTATTTATTTATTTGCGAATGTTTGCAACTGACAGTGGATTTGAAATATTGCCATGTAATAGA
TACTCATCAGAACAAAATGGAGCCAAAATAGTTGCAACAAAAGAGTGGAAACGAAATGACAAAATAGAAT
TACTGGTGGGTTGTATTGCCGAACTTTCAGAAATTGAGGAGAACATGCTACTTAGACATGGAGAAAACGA
CTTCAGTGTCATGTACTCCACAAGGAAAAACTGTGCTCAACTCTGGCTGGGTCCTGCTGCGTTTATAAAC
CATGATTGCAGACCTAATTGTAAGTTTGTGTCAACTGGTCGAGATACAGCATGTGTGAAGGCTCTAAGAG
ACATTGAACCTGGAGAAGAAATTTCTTGTTATTATGGAGATGGGTTCTTTGGAGAAAATAATGAGTTCTG
CGAGTGTTACACTTGCGAAAGACGGGGCACTGGTGCTTTTAAATCCAGA
