>Addgene plasmid #51360 | 3S8P | addgene partial sequence | sequence record 79378 | T7 5'-TAATACGACTCACTATAGGG-3'
AATAATTTTGTTTAACTTTAAGAAGGAGATATACCATGCATCATCATCATCATCACAGCAGCGGCAGAGA
AAACTTGTATTTCCAGGGCCAGAGTCGCTATGTACCATCCTCTGGAATGTCCGCCAAGGAACTCTGTGAA
AATGATGACCTAGCAACCAGTTTGGTTCTTGATCCCTATTTAGGTTTTCAAACACACAAAATGAATACTA
GCGCCTTTCCTTCGAGGAGCTCAAGGCATTTTTCAAAATCTGACAGTTTTTCTCACAACAACCCTGTGAG
ATTTAGGCCTATTAAAGGAAGGCAGGAAGAACTAAAGGAAGTAATTGAACGTTTTAAGAAAGATGAACAC
TTGGAGAAAGCCTTCAAATGTTTGACTTCAGGCGAATGGGCACGGCACTATTTTCTCAACAAGAATAAAA
TGCAGGAGAAATTATTCAAAGAACATGTATTTATTTATTTGCGAATGTTTGCAACTGACAGTGGATTTGA
AATATTGCCATGTAATAGATACTCATCAGAACAAAATGGAGCCAAAATAGTTGCAACAAAAGAGTGGAAA
CGAAATGACAAAATAGAATTACTGGTGGGTTGTATTGCCGAACTTTCAGAAATTGAGGAGAACATGCTAC
TTAGACATGGAGAAAACGACTTCAGTGTCATGTACTCCACAAGGAAAAACTGTGCTCAACTCTGGCTGGG
TCCTGCTGCGTTTATAAACCATGATTGCAGACCTAATTGTAAGTTTGTGTCAACTGGTCGAGATACAGCA
TGTGTGAAGGCTCTAAGAGACATTGAACCTGGAGAAGAAATTTCTTGTTATTATGGAGATGGGTTCTTTG
GAGAAAATAATGAGTTCTGCGAGTGTTACACTTGCGAAAGACGGGGCACTGGTGCTTTTAAATCCAGATG
ATGACGAAGCTTGCG
