[The description below was written by a language model from this plasmid's Addgene catalogue record.]
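Description:
3S8P is a bacterial expression plasmid built on the pET28-MHL backbone and carrying a truncated form of SUV420H1, a histone lysine methyltransferase that acts on histone H4 lysine 20. The insert was introduced by ligation-independent cloning. It is named after one of the Protein Data Bank entries linked to it, and two further structure entries are also listed as alternative names. The record notes that the coding sequence is a truncation but does not give the residue boundaries, pointing instead to external structure pages. It also does not state the species of origin, beyond listing a cDNA clone accession as an alias.

Expression is driven by a T7 promoter, so protein production depends on a host that supplies T7 RNA polymerase, as is usual for pET-family vectors. Sequencing is done with the standard T7 promoter and T7 terminator primers, which flank the cassette. The protein is made with an N-terminal His tag, allowing purification by immobilized metal affinity chromatography. The plasmid confers kanamycin resistance, is listed as low copy, and is propagated in a standard cloning strain, DH5alpha. No feature table is provided, so details such as the origin of replication, any protease cleavage site after the tag, or lac operator/repressor elements cannot be confirmed from the record.

Given the links to deposited crystal structures and a structural genomics source, the construct is evidently intended for recombinant production of a SUV420H1 fragment in E. coli for structural work. The purified protein would also suit biochemical uses such as enzymatic assays or ligand-binding studies.
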