Addgene plasmid #51360: 3S8P
Depositing lab: Cheryl Arrowsmith. Depositing organization: University of Toronto.
Backbone
  Vector backbone: pET28-MHL
  Vector type: Bacterial Expression
Growth in bacteria
  Bacterial resistance: Kanamycin, 50 μg/mL
  Growth temperature: 37°C
  Growth strain: DH5alpha
  Copy number: Low Copy
Gene/Insert
  Gene/Insert name: 3S8P (alt names: SUV420H1; BC002522; PDB: 3S8P, 5WBV, 8T68)
  Mutation: Truncation: See Comments
  Promoter: T7
  Tag / fusion protein: His (N terminal on insert)
  Cloning method: Ligation Independent Cloning
  Sequencing primers: 5′ T7; 3′ T7-term
Terms and licenses: Academic/Nonprofit Terms; Industry Terms: Not Available to Industry
Depositor comments: For more information, please see: SGC / PDB links http://www.thesgc.org/structures/3S8P/ http://www.thesgc.org/structures/5WBV/ https://www.rcsb.org/structure/unreleased/8T68/
How to cite: 3S8P was a gift from Cheryl Arrowsmith (Addgene plasmid # 51360 ; http://n2t.net/addgene:51360 ; RRID:Addgene_51360)
